Addgene plasmid #244513: R929-X62-566
Purpose: Bacterial protein expression of His6-MBP-tev-Hs.NRAS(1-169) Q61H
Depositing lab: Dominic Esposito. Depositing organization: Frederick National Laboratory.
Backbone
  Vector backbone: pDest-566
  Backbone size w/o insert (bp): 6800
  Vector type: Bacterial Expression
Growth in bacteria
  Bacterial resistance: Ampicillin, 100 μg/mL
  Growth temperature: 37°C
  Growth strain: DH5alpha
  Copy number: High Copy
Gene/Insert
  Gene/Insert name: His6-MBP-tev-Hs.NRAS(1-169) Q61H
  Species: H. sapiens (human)
  Entrez Gene: NRAS (a.k.a. ALPS4, CMNS, KRAS, N-ras, NCMS, NRAS1, NS6)
  Tag / fusion protein: His6-MBP (N terminal on insert)
  Cloning method: Gateway Cloning
Terms and licenses: Academic/Nonprofit Terms; Industry Terms: Not Available to Industry
How to cite: R929-X62-566 was a gift from Dominic Esposito (Addgene plasmid # 244513 ; http://n2t.net/addgene:244513 ; RRID:Addgene_244513)
