[The description below was written by a language model from this plasmid's Addgene catalogue record and pLannotate feature annotations shown in this document.]
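Description:
R929-X62-566 is a bacterial expression plasmid built on the pDest-566 Gateway destination backbone for producing a truncated, mutant human NRAS protein in E. coli. The sequenced record is about 7.3 kb. It is maintained through a ColE1/pMB1-type origin with ampicillin selection (β-lactamase under its own promoter). The catalogue lists it as high copy, although the feature table also shows the pBR322-derived rop gene and bom region, which are normally associated with copy-number control and mobilisation. An f1 origin and short, non-functional remnants of a tetracycline resistance gene are also annotated as leftovers of the backbone's ancestry.

The expression cassette is driven by a T7 promoter followed by a lac operator and the T7 gene 10 ribosome binding site. A plasmid-borne lacI gene supplies repressor, so transcription is held off until IPTG induction in a host that provides T7 RNA polymerase. The open reading frame begins with a His6 tag fused to a cytosolic maltose binding protein lacking its signal sequence. It then continues through an attB1 scar from Gateway recombination into NRAS residues 1–169 carrying the Q61H substitution, and attB2 follows the insert. According to the insert name, a TEV protease site lies between MBP and NRAS, allowing the tags to be removed after purification, though it is not annotated separately in the feature table. A further His-tag fragment lies downstream of attB2; whether it is translated is not stated. rrnB T1/T2 and T7 terminators close the transcription unit.

MBP typically aids solubility and His6 permits metal-affinity capture. The construct is therefore suited to making recombinant NRAS G-domain with a codon 61 mutation, a known oncogenic RAS hotspot, for biochemical or structural work.
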