Features (pLannotate 1.2.2; 26 found; start..end, strand, type, name):
      2..20      +  promoter       T7 promoter: promoter for bacteriophage T7 RNA polymerase
     21..45      +  protein_bind   lac operator: The lac repressor binds to the lac operator to inhibit transcription in E. coli. This inhibition can be relieved by adding lactose or isopropyl-β-D-thiogalactopyranoside (IPTG). lac repressor encoded by lacI
     60..82      +  RBS            RBS: efficient ribosome binding site from bacteriophage T7 gene 10 (Olins and Rangwala, 1989)
     99..116     +  CDS            7xHis (fragment): 6xHis affinity tag
    120..1217    +  CDS            MBP: maltose binding protein from E. coli; malE (mutated); This version of the gene does not encode a signal sequence, so MBP will remain in the cytosol.
   1237..1254    +  protein_bind   attB1 (fragment): mutant version of attB; core recombination site for the Gateway® BP reaction BP Clonase™
   1281..1787    +  CDS            NRAS (fragment): RASN_HUMAN - Also known as HRAS1. Experimental evidence at protein level: Swiss-Prot protein existence level 1. Ras proteins bind GDP/GTP and possess intrinsic GTPase activity. From Homo sapiens (Human).
   1798..1815    -  protein_bind   attB2 (fragment): mutant version of attB; core recombination site for the Gateway® BP reaction BP Clonase™
   1915..1932    +  CDS            9xHis (fragment): 9xHis affinity tag
   1979..2094    +  ncRNA          5S rRNA: Accession: RF00001 - 5S ribosomal RNA
   2098..2184    +  terminator     rrnB T1 terminator: Escherichia coli rrnB; transcription terminator T1 from the E. coli rrnB gene
   2276..2303    +  terminator     rrnB T2 terminator: transcription terminator T2 from the E. coli rrnB gene
   2322..2361    +  promoter       AmpR promoter (fragment): bla
   2371..2418    +  terminator     T7 terminator: transcription terminator for bacteriophage T7 RNA polymerase
   2455..2910    +  rep_origin     f1 ori (sequence partly withheld): f1 bacteriophage origin of replication; arrow indicates direction of (+) strand synthesis
   3025..3885    -  CDS            AmpR: β-lactamase; bla; confers resistance to ampicillin, carbenicillin, and related antibiotics
   3886..3978    -  promoter       AmpR promoter: bla
   4059..4647    +  rep_origin     ori: high-copy-number ColE1/pMB1/pBR322/pUC origin of replication
   4833..4972    -  misc_feature   bom: basis of mobility region from pBR322
   5074..5265    -  CDS            rop: Rop protein, which maintains plasmids at low copy number; rop
   5282..5662    +  CDS            YPB1_ECOLX: Protein predicted: Swiss-Prot protein existence level 4. From Escherichia coli.
   5724..5788    -  CDS            TcR (fragment): tetracycline efflux protein; tet; confers resistance to tetracycline
   5803..5824    -  protein_bind   CAP binding site: CAP binding activates transcription in the presence of cAMP. E. coli catabolite activator protein
   5837..6919    -  CDS            lacI: lac repressor; lacI; The lac repressor binds to the lac operator to inhibit transcription in E. coli. This inhibition can be relieved by adding lactose or isopropyl-β-D-thiogalactopyranoside (IPTG).
   6920..6997    -  promoter       lacI promoter: lacI
   7005..7284    -  CDS            TcR (fragment): tetracycline efflux protein; tet; confers resistance to tetracycline
>Addgene plasmid #244513 | R929-X62-566 | addgene full sequence | sequence record 488794 | Addgene NGS Result
TTAATACGACTCACTATAGGGGAATTGTGAGCGGATAACAATTCCCCTCTAGAAATAATTTTGTTTAACT
TTAAGAAGGAGATATACATATGAGATCCCATCACCATCACCATCACGGCAAAATCGAAGAAGGTAAACTG
GTAATCTGGATTAACGGCGATAAAGGCTATAACGGTCTCGCTGAAGTCGGTAAGAAATTCGAGAAAGATA
CCGGAATTAAAGTCACCGTTGAGCATCCGGATAAACTGGAAGAGAAATTCCCACAGGTTGCGGCAACTGG
CGATGGCCCTGACATTATCTTCTGGGCACACGACCGCTTTGGTGGCTACGCTCAATCTGGCCTGTTGGCT
GAAATCACCCCGGACAAAGCGTTCCAGGACAAGCTGTATCCGTTTACCTGGGATGCCGTACGTTACAACG
GCAAGCTGATTGCTTACCCGATCGCTGTTGAAGCGTTATCGCTGATTTATAACAAAGATCTGCTGCCGAA
CCCGCCAAAAACCTGGGAAGAGATCCCGGCGCTGGATAAAGAACTGAAAGCGAAAGGTAAGAGCGCGCTG
ATGTTCAACCTGCAAGAACCGTACTTCACCTGGCCGCTGATTGCTGCTGACGGGGGTTATGCGTTCAAGT
ATGAAAACGGCAAGTACGACATTAAAGACGTGGGCGTGGATAACGCTGGCGCGAAAGCGGGTCTGACCTT
CCTGGTTGACCTGATTAAAAACAAACACATGAATGCAGACACCGATTACTCCATCGCAGAAGCTGCCTTT
AATAAAGGCGAAACAGCGATGACCATCAACGGCCCGTGGGCATGGTCCAACATCGACACCAGCAAAGTGA
ATTATGGTGTAACGGTACTGCCGACCTTCAAGGGTCAACCATCCAAACCGTTCGTTGGCGTGCTGAGCGC
AGGTATTAACGCCGCCAGTCCGAACAAAGAGCTGGCAAAAGAGTTCCTCGAAAACTATCTGCTGACTGAT
GAAGGTCTGGAAGCGGTTAATAAAGACAAACCGCTGGGTGCCGTAGCGCTGAAGTCTTACGAGGAAGAGT
TGGCGAAAGATCCACGTATTGCCGCCACCATGGAAAACGCCCAGAAAGGTGAAATCATGCCGAACATCCC
GCAGATGTCCGCTTTCTGGTATGCCGTGCGTACTGCGGTGATCAACGCCGCCAGCGGTCGTCAGACTGTC
GATGAAGCCCTGAAAGACGCGCAGACTAATTCGGGATCTGATATCACAAGTTTGTACAAAAAAGTTGGCG
AGAATCTGTACTTTCAGGGTATGACCGAGTATAAACTGGTCGTCGTCGGTGCGGGTGGCGTGGGTAAGAG
CGCTCTGACGATCCAGCTGATTCAAAACCACTTTGTTGACGAGTACGATCCGACCATCGAAGATAGCTAT
CGCAAACAAGTTGTGATTGACGGCGAAACGTGTCTGCTGGACATCCTGGACACCGCGGGTCACGAAGAGT
ACTCTGCAATGCGTGACCAGTACATGCGTACGGGCGAGGGCTTTTTGTGCGTGTTCGCAATCAATAACAG
CAAAAGCTTCGCGGACATTAATCTGTATCGTGAACAGATTAAGCGCGTGAAAGATAGCGACGATGTTCCG
ATGGTTTTGGTCGGTAACAAGTGCGATCTGCCGACCCGTACCGTAGATACGAAACAAGCGCATGAACTGG
CGAAGTCCTACGGTATTCCGTTCATCGAGACTAGCGCCAAGACCCGCCAGGGCGTGGAGGATGCCTTCTA
TACCCTGGTTCGTGAAATTCGCCAGTACCGTATGAAATAATAATCAACTTTCTTGTACAAAGTGGTGATA
TCGCTAGCTAGATAGCTAGAAGCTTGCGGCCGCACAGCTGTATACACGTGCAAGCCAGCCAGAACTCGCT
CCTGAAGACCCAGAGGATCTCGAGCACCACCACCACCACCACTAATGTTAATTAAGTTGGGCGTTCCTAG
GCTGATAAAACAGAATTTGCCTGGCGGCAGTAGCGCGGTGGTCCCACCTGACCCCATGCCGAACTCAGAA
GTGAAACGCCGTAGCGCCGATGGTAGTGTGGGGTCTCCCCATGCGAGAGTAGGGAACTGCCAGGCATCAA
ATAAAACGAAAGGCTCAGTCGAAAGACTGGGCCTTTCGTTTTATCTGTTGTTTGTCGGTGAACGCTCTCC
TGAGTAGGACAAATCCGCCGGGAGCGGATTTGAACGTTGCGAAGCAACGGCCCGGAGGGTGGCGGGCAGG
ACGCCCGCCATAAACTGCCAGGCATCAAATTAAGCAGAAGGCCATCCTGACGGATGGCCTTTTTGCGTTT
CTACAAACTCTTTTGTTTATTTTTCTAAATACATTCAAATATGTATCCGCTGAGCAATAACTAGCATAAC
CCCTTGGGGCCTCTAAACGGGTCTTGAGGGGTTTTTTGCTGAAAGGAGGAACTATATCCGGATTGGCGAA
TGGG
[124 nt withheld, positions 2455-2578]
C
[91 nt withheld, positions 2580-2670]
A
[49 nt withheld, positions 2672-2720]
CCTTTGACGTTGGAGTCCACGTTCTTT
[37 nt withheld, positions 2748-2784]
ACCCTATCTCGGTCTATTCTTTTGATTTATAAGGGATTTTGCCGATTTCGGCCTATTGGTTAAAAAATGA
GCTGATTTAACAAAAATTTAACGCGAATTTTAACAAAATATTAACGTTTACAATTTCTGGCGGCACGATG
GCATGAGATTATCAAAAAGGATCTTCACCTAGATCCTTTTAAATTAAAAATGAAGTTTTAAATCAATCTA
AAGTATATATGAGTAAACTTGGTCTGACAGTTACCAATGCTTAATCAGTGAGGCACCTATCTCAGCGATC
TGTCTATTTCGTTCATCCATAGTTGCCTGACTCCCCGTCGTGTAGATAACTACGATACGGGAGGGCTTAC
CATCTGGCCCCAGTGCTGCAATGATACCGCGAGACCCACGCTCACCGGCTCCAGATTTATCAGCAATAAA
CCAGCCAGCCGGAAGGGCCGAGCGCAGAAGTGGTCCTGCAACTTTATCCGCCTCCATCCAGTCTATTAAT
TGTTGCCGGGAAGCTAGAGTAAGTAGTTCGCCAGTTAATAGTTTGCGCAACGTTGTTGCCATTGCTACAG
GCATCGTGGTGTCACGCTCGTCGTTTGGTATGGCTTCATTCAGCTCCGGTTCCCAACGATCAAGGCGAGT
TACATGATCCCCCATGTTGTGCAAAAAAGCGGTTAGCTCCTTCGGTCCTCCGATCGTTGTCAGAAGTAAG
TTGGCCGCAGTGTTATCACTCATGGTTATGGCAGCACTGCATAATTCTCTTACTGTCATGCCATCCGTAA
GATGCTTTTCTGTGACTGGTGAGTACTCAACCAAGTCATTCTGAGAATAGTGTATGCGGCGACCGAGTTG
CTCTTGCCCGGCGTCAATACGGGATAATACCGCGCCACATAGCAGAACTTTAAAAGTGCTCATCATTGGA
AAACGTTCTTCGGGGCGAAAACTCTCAAGGATCTTACCGCTGTTGAGATCCAGTTCGATGTAACCCACTC
GTGCACCCAACTGATCTTCAGCATCTTTTACTTTCACCAGCGTTTCTGGGTGAGCAAAAACAGGAAGGCA
AAATGCCGCAAAAAAGGGAATAAGGGCGACACGGAAATGTTGAATACTCATACTCTTCCTTTTTCAATCA
TGATTGAAGCATTTATCAGGGTTATTGTCTCATGAGCGGATACATATTTGAATGTATTTAGAAAAATAAA
CAAATAGGTCATGACCAAAATCCCTTAACGTGAGTTTTCGTTCCACTGAGCGTCAGACCCCGTAGAAAAG
ATCAAAGGATCTTCTTGAGATCCTTTTTTTCTGCGCGTAATCTGCTGCTTGCAAACAAAAAAACCACCGC
TACCAGCGGTGGTTTGTTTGCCGGATCAAGAGCTACCAACTCTTTTTCCGAAGGTAACTGGCTTCAGCAG
AGCGCAGATACCAAATACTGTCCTTCTAGTGTAGCCGTAGTTAGGCCACCACTTCAAGAACTCTGTAGCA
CCGCCTACATACCTCGCTCTGCTAATCCTGTTACCAGTGGCTGCTGCCAGTGGCGATAAGTCGTGTCTTA
CCGGGTTGGACTCAAGACGATAGTTACCGGATAAGGCGCAGCGGTCGGGCTGAACGGGGGGTTCGTGCAC
ACAGCCCAGCTTGGAGCGAACGACCTACACCGAACTGAGATACCTACAGCGTGAGCTATGAGAAAGCGCC
ACGCTTCCCGAAGGGAGAAAGGCGGACAGGTATCCGGTAAGCGGCAGGGTCGGAACAGGAGAGCGCACGA
GGGAGCTTCCAGGGGGAAACGCCTGGTATCTTTATAGTCCTGTCGGGTTTCGCCACCTCTGACTTGAGCG
TCGATTTTTGTGATGCTCGTCAGGGGGGCGGAGCCTATGGAAAAACGCCAGCAACGCGGCCTTTTTACGG
TTCCTGGCCTTTTGCTGGCCTTTTGCTCACATGTTCTTTCCTGCGTTATCCCCTGATTCTGTGGATAACC
GTATTACCGCCTTTGAGTGAGCTGATACCGCTCGCCGCAGCCGAACGACCGAGCGCAGCGAGTCAGTGAG
CGAGGAAGCGGAAGAGCGCCTGATGCGGTATTTTCTCCTTACGCATCTGTGCGGTATTTCACACCGCAAT
GGTGCACTCTCAGTACAATCTGCTCTGATGCCGCATAGTTAAGCCAGTATACACTCCGCTATCGCTACGT
GACTGGGTCATGGCTGCGCCCCGACACCCGCCAACACCCGCTGACGCGCCCTGACGGGCTTGTCTGCTCC
CGGCATCCGCTTACAGACAAGCTGTGACCGTCTCCGGGAGCTGCATGTGTCAGAGGTTTTCACCGTCATC
ACCGAAACGCGCGAGGCAGCTGCGGTAAAGCTCATCAGCGTGGTCGTGAAGCGATTCACAGATGTCTGCC
TGTTCATCCGCGTCCAGCTCGTTGAGTTTCTCCAGAAGCGTTAATGTCTGGCTTCTGATAAAGCGGGCCA
TGTTAAGGGCGGTTTTTTCCTGTTTGGTCACTGATGCCTCCGTGTAAGGGGGATTTCTGTTCATGGGGGT
AATGATACCGATGAAACGAGAGAGGATGCTCACGATACGGGTTACTGATGATGAACATGCCCGGTTACTG
GAACGTTGTGAGGGTAAACAACTGGCGGTATGGATGCGGCGGGACCAGAGAAAAATCACTCAGGGTCAAT
GCCAGCGCTTCGTTAATACAGATGTAGGTGTTCCACAGGGTAGCCAGCAGCATCCTGCGATGCAGATCCG
GAACATAATGGTGCAGGGCGCTGACTTCCGCGTTTCCAGACTTTACGAAACACGGAAACCGAAGACCATT
CATGTTGTTGCTCAGGTCGCAGACGTTTTGCAGCAGCAGTCGCTTCACGTTCGCTCGCGTATCGGTGATT
CATTCTGCTAACCAGTAAGGCAACCCCGCCAGCCTAGCCGGGTCCTCAACGACAGGAGCACGATCATGCT
AGTCATGCCCCGCGCCCACCGGAAGGAGCTGACTGGGTTGAAGGCTCTCAAGGGCATCGGTCGAGATCCC
GGTGCCTAATGAGTGAGCTAACTTACATTAATTGCGTTGCGCTCACTGCCCGCTTTCCAGTCGGGAAACC
TGTCGTGCCAGCTGCATTAATGAATCGGCCAACGCGCGGGGAGAGGCGGTTTGCGTATTGGGCGCCAGGG
TGGTTTTTCTTTTCACCAGTGAGACGGGCAACAGCTGATTGCCCTTCACCGCCTGGCCCTGAGAGAGTTG
CAGCAAGCGGTCCACGCTGGTTTGCCCCAGCAGGCGAAAATCCTGTTTGATGGTGGTTAACGGCGGGATA
TAACATGAGCTGTCTTCGGTATCGTCGTATCCCACTACCGAGATGTCCGCACCAACGCGCAGCCCGGACT
CGGTAATGGCGCGCATTGCGCCCAGCGCCATCTGATCGTTGGCAACCAGCATCGCAGTGGGAACGATGCC
CTCATTCAGCATTTGCATGGTTTGTTGAAAACCGGACATGGCACTCCAGTCGCCTTCCCGTTCCGCTATC
GGCTGAATTTGATTGCGAGTGAGATATTTATGCCAGCCAGCCAGACGCAGACGCGCCGAGACAGAACTTA
ATGGGCCCGCTAACAGCGCGATTTGCTGGTGACCCAATGCGACCAGATGCTCCACGCCCAGTCGCGTACC
GTCTTCATGGGAGAAAATAATACTGTTGATGGGTGTCTGGTCAGAGACATCAAGAAATAACGCCGGAACA
TTAGTGCAGGCAGCTTCCACAGCAATGGCATCCTGGTCATCCAGCGGATAGTTAATGATCAGCCCACTGA
CGCGTTGCGCGAGAAGATTGTGCACCGCCGCTTTACAGGCTTCGACGCCGCTTCGTTCTACCATCGACAC
CACCACGCTGGCACCCAGTTGATCGGCGCGAGATTTAATCGCCGCGACAATTTGCGACGGCGCGTGCAGG
GCCAGACTGGAGGTGGCAACGCCAATCAGCAACGACTGTTTGCCCGCCAGTTGTTGTGCCACGCGGTTGG
GAATGTAATTCAGCTCCGCCATCGCCGCTTCCACTTTTTCCCGCGTTTTCGCAGAAACGTGGCTGGCCTG
GTTCACCACGCGGGAAACGGTCTGATAAGAGACACCGGCATACTCTGCGACATCGTATAACGTTACTGGT
TTCACATTCACCACCCTGAATTGACTCTCTTCCGGGCGCTATCATGCCATACCGCGAAAGGTTTTGCGCC
ATTCGATGGTGTCCGGGATCTCGACGCTCTCCCTTATGCGACTCCTGCATTAGGAAGCAGCCCAGTAGTA
GGTTGAGGCCGTTGAGCACCGCCGCCGCAAGGAATGGTGCATGCAAGGAGATGGCGCCCAACAGTCCCCC
GGCCACGGGGCCTGCCACCATACCCACGCCGAAACAAGCGCTCATGAGCCCGAAGTGGCGAGCCCGATCT
TCCCCATCGGTGATGTCGGCGATATAGGCGCCAGCAACCGCACCTGTGGCGCCGGTGATGCCGGCCACGA
TGCGTCCGGCGTAGAGGATCGAGATCGATCTCGATCCCGCGAAA
